Addgene plasmid #205649: LMAPZW
Purpose: shRNAmir backbone for RNA interference, with Azurite reporter
Depositing lab: Dapeng Wang. Depositing organization: Shandong Medical and Pharmaceutical University. Publication: miR-AB, a miRNA-based shRNA viral toolkit for multicolor-barcoded multiplex RNAi at a single-cell level. Wang D, Xiu J, Zhao J, Luo J. EMBO Rep. 2022 Apr 5;23(4):e53691. doi: 10.15252/embr.202153691. Epub 2022 Feb 24. PubMed 35201651.
Backbone
  Vector backbone: pLVX-Puro
  Backbone manufacturer: Clontech
  Vector type: Lentiviral
Growth in bacteria
  Bacterial resistance: Ampicillin, 100 μg/mL
  Growth temperature: 37°C
  Growth strain: NEB Stable
  Copy number: High Copy
Gene/Insert
  Gene/Insert name: miR-AB
  Species: Synthetic
  Promoter: mCMV
  Cloning method: Restriction Enzyme; 5′ cloning site BamHI (unknown if destroyed); 3′ cloning site ApaI (unknown if destroyed)
  Sequencing primers: 3′ PGK Reverse: GCCAGAGGCCACTTGTGTAG
Terms and licenses: Academic/Nonprofit Terms; Industry Terms: Not Available to Industry
How to cite: LMAPZW was a gift from Dapeng Wang (Addgene plasmid # 205649 ; http://n2t.net/addgene:205649 ; RRID:Addgene_205649)
