[The description below was written by a language model from this plasmid's Addgene catalogue record and pLannotate feature annotations shown in this document.]
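Description:
LMAPZW is an HIV-1-based lentiviral shRNAmir backbone built on pLVX-Puro, intended for RNA interference with a blue fluorescent readout. In bacteria it is maintained through a high-copy ColE1/pUC-type origin and selected with ampicillin via the β-lactamase gene. Remnants of a lac promoter/operator region and an SV40 poly(A) signal sit in the plasmid backbone outside the viral unit.

The viral segment is bounded by two HIV-1 LTR annotations, each flanked by nef-derived sequence. It carries the Ψ packaging signal with a partial gag sequence, the Rev response element for Rev-dependent nuclear export of the genomic RNA, and the cPPT/CTS element that aids nuclear import and transduction. Downstream, the mouse CMV immediate early promoter drives the synthetic miR-AB cassette, a microRNA-based shRNA scaffold. The feature table recognises only the 3' miR-30a flanking sequence at the end of this cassette. Roughly 900 nt between the promoter and that flank is unannotated, so the record does not state what else lies there, and no specific targeting hairpin is described. A separate mouse PGK promoter expresses Azurite, a blue fluorescent protein derived from Aequorea victoria, followed by a WPRE to enhance transcript stability and expression. No puromycin resistance gene is annotated despite the parental backbone name; Azurite appears to occupy the position after the PGK promoter.

The vector serves as a recipient for shRNAmir sequences, with Azurite marking transduced cells. It belongs to a toolkit designed for colour-barcoded, multiplexed knockdown that can be followed at the single-cell level.
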