Features (pLannotate 1.2.2; 22 found; start..end, strand, type, name):
    377..634     +  LTR            5' LTR (truncated): truncated 5' long terminal repeat (LTR) from HIV-1
    681..806     +  misc_feature   HIV-1 Ψ: packaging signal of human immunodeficiency virus type 1
    790..1128    +  CDS            HIV-1 gag (fragment): gag protein from human immunodeficiency virus 1; gag
   1303..1536    +  misc_feature   RRE: The Rev response element (RRE) of HIV-1 allows for Rev-dependent mRNA export from the nucleus to the cytoplasm.
   1913..2013    +  CDS            Rev (fragment): human immunodeficiency virus 1 (HIV-1) Rev protein; rev; enhances nuclear export of unspliced and incompletely spliced viral mRNAs
   2028..2143    +  misc_feature   cPPT/CTS: central polypurine tract and central termination sequence of HIV-1 (lacking the first T)
   2185..2720    +  promoter       mCMV promoter: mouse cytomegalovirus (CMV) immediate early promoter
   3665..3788    +  ncRNA          3' miR-30a: sequence downstream of the 71-nt precursor of the human miR-30a microRNA (Zeng et al., 2002) miRNA
   3802..4301    +  promoter       PGK promoter: mouse phosphoglycerate kinase 1 promoter
   4319..5032    +  CDS            Azurite: Azurite is a basic (constitutively fluorescent) blue fluorescent protein published in 2006, derived from Aequorea victoria. It is reported to be a rapidly-maturing weak dimer with low acid sensitivity.
   5044..5631    +  misc_feature   WPRE: woodchuck hepatitis virus posttranscriptional regulatory element
   5645..6043    +  CDS            nef (fragment): NEF_HV1BR - Experimental evidence at protein level: Swiss-Prot protein existence level 1. Extracellular Nef protein targets CD4(+) T-lymphocytes for apoptosis by interacting with CXCR4 surface receptors (PubMed:14990729). From Human immunodeficiency virus type 1 group M subtype B (isolate BRU/LAI) (HIV-1).
   6091..6348    +  LTR            5' LTR (truncated): truncated 5' long terminal repeat (LTR) from HIV-1
   6501..6517    -  protein_bind   lac operator: The lac repressor binds to the lac operator to inhibit transcription in E. coli. This inhibition can be relieved by adding lactose or isopropyl-β-D-thiogalactopyranoside (IPTG). lac repressor encoded by lacI
   6525..6555    -  promoter       lac promoter: promoter for the E. coli lac operon
   6570..6591    -  protein_bind   CAP binding site: CAP binding activates transcription in the presence of cAMP. E. coli catabolite activator protein
   6604..6696    -  CDS            lacI (fragment): lac repressor; lacI; The lac repressor binds to the lac operator to inhibit transcription in E. coli. This inhibition can be relieved by adding lactose or isopropyl-β-D-thiogalactopyranoside (IPTG).
   6879..7467    -  rep_origin     ori: high-copy-number ColE1/pMB1/pBR322/pUC origin of replication
   7638..8498    -  CDS            AmpR: β-lactamase; bla; confers resistance to ampicillin, carbenicillin, and related antibiotics
   8499..8603    -  promoter       AmpR promoter: bla
   8651..8785    +  polyA_signal   SV40 poly(A) signal: SV40 polyadenylation signal
   8952..329     +  CDS            nef (fragment) (across the origin): NEF_HV1BR - Experimental evidence at protein level: Swiss-Prot protein existence level 1. Extracellular Nef protein targets CD4(+) T-lymphocytes for apoptosis by interacting with CXCR4 surface receptors (PubMed:14990729). From Human immunodeficiency virus type 1 group M subtype B (isolate BRU/LAI) (HIV-1).
>Addgene plasmid #205649 | LMAPZW | addgene full sequence | sequence record 430317 | Addgene NGS Result
TGGAAGGGCTAATTCACTCCCAAAGAAGACAAGATATCCTTGATCTGTGGATCTACCACACACAAGGCTA
CTTCCCTGATTAGCAGAACTACACACCAGGGCCAGGGGTCAGATATCCACTGACCTTTGGATGGTGCTAC
AAGCTAGTACCAGTTGAGCCAGATAAGGTAGAAGAGGCCAATAAAGGAGAGAACACCAGCTTGTTACACC
CTGTGAGCCTGCATGGGATGGATGACCCGGAGAGAGAAGTGTTAGAGTGGAGGTTTGACAGCCGCCTAGC
ATTTCATCACGTGGCCCGAGAGCTGCATCCGGAGTACTTCAAGAACTGCTGATATCGAGCTTGCTACAAG
GGACTTTCCGCTGGGGACTTTCCAGGGAGGCGTGGCCTGGGCGGGACTGGGGAGTGGCGAGCCCTCAGAT
CCTGCATATAAGCAGCTGCTTTTTGCCTGTACTGGGTCTCTCTGGTTAGACCAGATCTGAGCCTGGGAGC
TCTCTGGCTAACTAGGGAACCCACTGCTTAAGCCTCAATAAAGCTTGCCTTGAGTGCTTCAAGTAGTGTG
TGCCCGTCTGTTGTGTGACTCTGGTAACTAGAGATCCCTCAGACCCTTTTAGTCAGTGTGGAAAATCTCT
AGCAGTGGCGCCCGAACAGGGACTTGAAAGCGAAAGGGAAACCAGAGGAGCTCTCTCGACGCAGGACTCG
GCTTGCTGAAGCGCGCACGGCAAGAGGCGAGGGGCGGCGACTGGTGAGTACGCCAAAAATTTTGACTAGC
GGAGGCTAGAAGGAGAGAGATGGGTGCGAGAGCGTCAGTATTAAGCGGGGGAGAATTAGATCGCGATGGG
AAAAAATTCGGTTAAGGCCAGGGGGAAAGAAAAAATATAAATTAAAACATATAGTATGGGCAAGCAGGGA
GCTAGAACGATTCGCAGTTAATCCTGGCCTGTTAGAAACATCAGAAGGCTGTAGACAAATACTGGGACAG
CTACAACCATCCCTTCAGACAGGATCAGAAGAACTTAGATCATTATATAATACAGTAGCAACCCTCTATT
GTGTGCATCAAAGGATAGAGATAAAAGACACCAAGGAAGCTTTAGACAAGATAGAGGAAGAGCAAAACAA
AAGTAAGACCACCGCACAGCAAGCGGCCGGCCGCTGATCTTCAGACCTGGAGGAGGAGATATGAGGGACA
ATTGGAGAAGTGAATTATATAAATATAAAGTAGTAAAAATTGAACCATTAGGAGTAGCACCCACCAAGGC
AAAGAGAAGAGTGGTGCAGAGAGAAAAAAGAGCAGTGGGAATAGGAGCTTTGTTCCTTGGGTTCTTGGGA
GCAGCAGGAAGCACTATGGGCGCAGCGTCAATGACGCTGACGGTACAGGCCAGACAATTATTGTCTGGTA
TAGTGCAGCAGCAGAACAATTTGCTGAGGGCTATTGAGGCGCAACAGCATCTGTTGCAACTCACAGTCTG
GGGCATCAAGCAGCTCCAGGCAAGAATCCTGGCTGTGGAAAGATACCTAAAGGATCAACAGCTCCTGGGG
ATTTGGGGTTGCTCTGGAAAACTCATTTGCACCACTGCTGTGCCTTGGAATGCTAGTTGGAGTAATAAAT
CTCTGGAACAGATTTGGAATCACACGACCTGGATGGAGTGGGACAGAGAAATTAACAATTACACAAGCTT
AATACACTCCTTAATTGAAGAATCGCAAAACCAGCAAGAAAAGAATGAACAAGAATTATTGGAATTAGAT
AAATGGGCAAGTTTGTGGAATTGGTTTAACATAACAAATTGGCTGTGGTATATAAAATTATTCATAATGA
TAGTAGGAGGCTTGGTAGGTTTAAGAATAGTTTTTGCTGTACTTTCTATAGTGAATAGAGTTAGGCAGGG
ATATTCACCATTATCGTTTCAGACCCACCTCCCAACCCCGAGGGGACCCGACAGGCCCGAAGGAATAGAA
GAAGAAGGTGGAGAGAGAGACAGAGACAGATCCATTCGATTAGTGAACGGATCTCGACGGTATCGCCTTT
AAAAGAAAAGGGGGGATTGGGGGGTACAGTGCAGGGGAAAGAATAGTAGACATAATAGCAACAGACATAC
AAACTAAAGAATTACAAAAACAAATTACAAAAATTCAAAATTTTCGGGTTTATTACAGGGACAGCAGAGA
TCCAGTTTATCGATTGGCACGTATACTGAGTCATTAGGGACTTTCCAATGGGTTTTGCCCAGTACATAAG
GTCAATAGGGGTGAATCAACAGGAAAGTCCCATTGGAGCCAAGTACACTGAGTCAATAGGGACTTTCCAT
TGGGTTTTGCCCAGTACAAAAGGTCAATAGGGGGTGAGTCAATGGGTTTTTCCCATTATTGGCACGTACA
TAAGGTCAATAGGGGTGAGTCATTGGGTTTTTCCAGCCAATTTAATTATAACGCCATGTACTTTCCCACC
ATTGACGTCAATGGGCTATTGAAACTAATGCAACGTGACCTTTAAACGGTACTTTCCCATAGCTGATTAA
TGGGAAAGTACCGTTGTCGAGCCAATACACGTCAATGGGAAGTGAAAGGGCAGCCAAAACGTAACACCGC
CCCGGTTTTCCCCTGGAAATTCCATATTGGCACGCATTCTATTGGCTGAGCTGCGTTCTACGTGGGTATA
AGAGGCGCGACCAGCGTCCGTACCGTCGCAGTCTTCGGTCTGACCACCGTAGAACGCAGAAGCGCTTCGA
CTAGGGATAACAGGGTAATTGTTTGAATGAGGCTTCAGTACTTTACAGAATCGTTGCCTGCACATCTTGG
AAACACTTGCTGGGATTACTTCGACTTCTTAACCCAACAGAAGGCTCGAGAAGGTATATTGCTGTTGACA
GGATCCACATTAACAACTTTAAGTCCAGCAATTTGAGTTAAGGGTGTTGCTCTCAATGATTTCACTAATG
GTTCAATTTTTAATTTCTTTTCTTCTGGTTCAAAATTCAAGTTTCAAGTGAAAGTGTAATATGCACCCAT
TTCTTTCAATAAATCTTCTAAATAGTCCACTAATGTTTTATTTTGTTTTTTACAAAATCAAGCAGCCTCT
GCTATCAATATAGAACCTTGTATTCCATCTTTATCTCTAGCTGAGTCATCAATTACATATCCATAACTTT
CTTCATAAGCAAAAACAAAATTTAATCCGTTATCTTCTTCTTTAGCAATTTCTCTACCCATTCATTTCAA
TCCAGTTAAAGTTTTTACAATCTTAACTCCATATTTTTCCTGAGCGATTCTATCACCCAAATCACTTGTT
ACAAAACTTGAATATAGAGCCGGATTTTTTGGAATGCTATTTAAGCGTTTTAGATTTGATAATTTTCAAT
CAATTAAAATTGGTCCTGTTTGATTTCCATCTAATCTTACAAAATGACCATCATGTTTTATTGCCATTCC
AAATCTGTCAGCATCTGGGTCATTCATAATAATAATATCTGCATCATGTTTAATACCATATTCAAGCGGT
ATTTTTCATGCAGGATCAAATTCTGGATTTGGATTTACAACATTTTTCAATGTTTCATCTTCAAATGCAC
GATCTTCACCCTCAATAACGTTATATCCTGATTCACGTAATCTTTTTGGGGTAAATTTAGTTCCTGTTCC
ATTAACTGCGCTAAAAATAGGGCCCTGCCTCGGACTTCAAGGGGCTAGAATTCGAGCAATTATCTTGTTT
ACTAAAACTGAATACCTTGCTATCTCTTTGATACATTTTTACAAAGCTGAATTAAAATGGTATAAATTAA
ATCACTTTTTTCAATTCTACCGGGTAGGGGAGGCGCTTTTCCCAAGGCAGTCTGGAGCATGCGCTTTAGC
AGCCCCGCTGGGCACTTGGCGCTACACAAGTGGCCTCTGGCCTCGCACACATTCCACATCCACCGGTAGG
CGCCAACCGGCTCCGTTCTTTGGTGGCCCCTTCGCGCCACCTTCTACTCCTCCCCTAGTCAGGAAGTTCC
CCCCCGCCCCGCAGCTCGCGTCGTGCAGGACGTGACAAATGGAAGTAGCACGTCTCACTAGTCTCGTGCA
GATGGACAGCCCCGCTGAGCAATGGAAGCGGGTGGGCTTTGGGGGCGGCGGCCAATAGCAGTTTTGCTCC
TTCGCTTTCTGGGCTCAGAGGCGGGGAGGGGGGGGGTCCGGGGGCGGGCTCAGGGGCGGGCTCAGGGGCG
GGGCGGGCGCCCGAAGGTCCTCCGGAGGCCCGGCATTCTGCACGCTTCAAAAGCGCACGTCTGCCGCGCT
GTTCTCCTCTTCCTCATCTCCGGGCCTTTCGACCTTTAATTAACCACCATGAGCAAAGGCGAAGAGCTGT
TCACCGGCGTGGTGCCCATCCTGGTGGAGCTGGACGGCGACGTGAACGGCCACAAGTTCAGCGTGAGCGG
CGAGGGCGAGGGCGACGCCACCTACGGCAAGCTGACCCTGAAGTTCATCTGCACCACCGGCAAGCTGCCC
GTGCCCTGGCCCACCCTGGTGACCACCCTGAGCCACGGCGTGCAGTGCTTCAGCCGGTACCCCGACCACA
TGAAGCAGCACGACTTCTTCAAGAGCGCCATGCCCGAGGGCTACGTGCAGGAGCGGACCATCTTCTTCAA
GGACGACGGCAACTACAAGACCCGGGCCGAGGTGAAGTTCGAGGGCGACACCCTGGTGAACCGGATCGAG
CTGAAGGGCATCGACTTCAAGGAGGACGGCAACATCCTGGGCCACAAGCTGGAGTACAACTTCAACAGCC
ACAACATCTACATCATGGCCGACAAGCAGAAGAACGGCATCAAGGTGAACTTCAAGATCCGGCACAACAT
CGAGGACGGCAGCGTGCAGCTGGCCGACCACTACCAGCAGAACACCCCCATCGGCGACGGCCCCGTGCTG
CTGCCCGACAACCACTACCTGAGCACCCAGAGCGCCCTGAGCAAGGACCCCAACGAGAAGCGGGACCACA
TGGTGCTGCTGGAGTTCCGGACCGCCGCCGGCATCACCCACGGCATGGACGAGCTCTATAAGTAAGTTTA
AACATCAACCTCTGGATTACAAAATTTGTGAAAGATTGACTGGTATTCTTAACTATGTTGCTCCTTTTAC
GCTATGTGGATACGCTGCTTTAATGCCTTTGTATCATGCTATTGCTTCCCGTATGGCTTTCATTTTCTCC
TCCTTGTATAAATCCTGGTTGCTGTCTCTTTATGAGGAGTTGTGGCCCGTTGTCAGGCAACGTGGCGTGG
TGTGCACTGTGTTTGCTGACGCAACCCCCACTGGTTGGGGCATTGCCACCACCTGTCAGCTCCTTTCCGG
GACTTTCGCTTTCCCCCTCCCTATTGCCACGGCGGAACTCATCGCCGCCTGCCTTGCCCGCTGCTGGACA
GGGGCTCGGCTGTTGGGCACTGACAATTCCGTGGTGTTGTCGGGGAAGCTGACGTCCTTTCCATGGCTGC
TCGCCTGTGTTGCCACCTGGATTCTGCGCGGGACGTCCTTCTGCTACGTCCCTTCGGCCCTCAATCCAGC
GGACCTTCCTTCCCGCGGCCTGCTGCCGGCTCTGCGGCCTCTTCCGCGTCTTCGCCTTCGCCCTCAGACG
AGTCGGATCTCCCTTTGGGCCGCCTCCCCGCCTGGCCTGCAGGGGTACCTTTAAGACCAATGACTTACAA
GGCAGCTGTAGATCTTAGCCACTTTTTAAAAGAAAAGAGGGGACTGGAAGGGCTAATTCACTCCCAACGA
AGACAAGATATCCTTGATCTGTGGATCTACCACACACAAGGCTACTTCCCTGATTAGCAGAACTACACAC
CAGGGCCAGGGGTCAGATATCCACTGACCTTTGGATGGTGCTACAAGCTAGTACCAGTTGAGCCAGATAA
GGTAGAAGAGGCCAATAAAGGAGAGAACACCAGCTTGTTACACCCTGTGAGCCTGCATGGGATGGATGAC
CCGGAGAGAGAAGTGTTAGAGTGGAGGTTTGACAGCCGCCTAGCATTTCATCACGTGGCCCGAGAGCTGC
ATCCGGAGTACTTCAAGAACTGCTGATATCGAGCTTGCTACAAGGGACTTTCCGCTGGGGACTTTCCAGG
GAGGCGTGGCCTGGGCGGGACTGGGGAGTGGCGAGCCCTCAGATCCTGCATATAAGCAGCTGCTTTTTGC
CTGTACTGGGTCTCTCTGGTTAGACCAGATCTGAGCCTGGGAGCTCTCTGGCTAACTAGGGAACCCACTG
CTTAAGCCTCAATAAAGCTTGCCTTGAGTGCTTCAAGTAGTGTGTGCCCGTCTGTTGTGTGACTCTGGTA
ACTAGAGATCCCTCAGACCCTTTTAGTCAGTGTGGAAAATCTCTAGCAGTAGTAGTTCATGTCATCTTAT
TATTCAGTATTTATAACTTGCAAAGAAATGAATATCAGAGAGTGAGAGGCCTTGACATTGCTAGCGTTTT
ACCGTCGACCTCTAGCTAGAGCTTGGCGTAATCATGGTCATAGCTGTTTCCTGTGTGAAATTGTTATCCG
CTCACAATTCCACACAACATACGAGCCGGAAGCATAAAGTGTAAAGCCTGGGGTGCCTAATGAGTGAGCT
AACTCACATTAATTGCGTTGCGCTCACTGCCCGCTTTCCAGTCGGGAAACCTGTCGTGCCAGCTGCATTA
ATGAATCGGCCAACGCGCGGGGAGAGGCGGTTTGCGTATTGGGCGCTCTTCCGCTTCCTCGCTCACTGAC
TCGCTGCGCTCGGTCGTTCGGCTGCGGCGAGCGGTATCAGCTCACTCAAAGGCGGTAATACGGTTATCCA
CAGAATCAGGGGATAACGCAGGAAAGAACATGTGAGCAAAAGGCCAGCAAAAGGCCAGGAACCGTAAAAA
GGCCGCGTTGCTGGCGTTTTTCCATAGGCTCCGCCCCCCTGACGAGCATCACAAAAATCGACGCTCAAGT
CAGAGGTGGCGAAACCCGACAGGACTATAAAGATACCAGGCGTTTCCCCCTGGAAGCTCCCTCGTGCGCT
CTCCTGTTCCGACCCTGCCGCTTACCGGATACCTGTCCGCCTTTCTCCCTTCGGGAAGCGTGGCGCTTTC
TCATAGCTCACGCTGTAGGTATCTCAGTTCGGTGTAGGTCGTTCGCTCCAAGCTGGGCTGTGTGCACGAA
CCCCCCGTTCAGCCCGACCGCTGCGCCTTATCCGGTAACTATCGTCTTGAGTCCAACCCGGTAAGACACG
ACTTATCGCCACTGGCAGCAGCCACTGGTAACAGGATTAGCAGAGCGAGGTATGTAGGCGGTGCTACAGA
GTTCTTGAAGTGGTGGCCTAACTACGGCTACACTAGAAGAACAGTATTTGGTATCTGCGCTCTGCTGAAG
CCAGTTACCTTCGGAAAAAGAGTTGGTAGCTCTTGATCCGGCAAACAAACCACCGCTGGTAGCGGTGGTT
TTTTTGTTTGCAAGCAGCAGATTACGCGCAGAAAAAAAGGATCTCAAGAAGATCCTTTGATCTTTTCTAC
GGGGTCTGACGCTCAGTGGAACGAAAACTCACGTTAAGGGATTTTGGTCATGAGATTATCAAAAAGGATC
TTCACCTAGATCCTTTTAAATTAAAAATGAAGTTTTAAATCAATCTAAAGTATATATGAGTAAACTTGGT
CTGACAGTTACCAATGCTTAATCAGTGAGGCACCTATCTCAGCGATCTGTCTATTTCGTTCATCCATAGT
TGCCTGACTCCCCGTCGTGTAGATAACTACGATACGGGAGGGCTTACCATCTGGCCCCAGTGCTGCAATG
ATACCGCGAGACCCACGCTCACCGGCTCCAGATTTATCAGCAATAAACCAGCCAGCCGGAAGGGCCGAGC
GCAGAAGTGGTCCTGCAACTTTATCCGCCTCCATCCAGTCTATTAATTGTTGCCGGGAAGCTAGAGTAAG
TAGTTCGCCAGTTAATAGTTTGCGCAACGTTGTTGCCATTGCTACAGGCATCGTGGTGTCACGCTCGTCG
TTTGGTATGGCTTCATTCAGCTCCGGTTCCCAACGATCAAGGCGAGTTACATGATCCCCCATGTTGTGCA
AAAAAGCGGTTAGCTCCTTCGGTCCTCCGATCGTTGTCAGAAGTAAGTTGGCCGCAGTGTTATCACTCAT
GGTTATGGCAGCACTGCATAATTCTCTTACTGTCATGCCATCCGTAAGATGCTTTTCTGTGACTGGTGAG
TACTCAACCAAGTCATTCTGAGAATAGTGTATGCGGCGACCGAGTTGCTCTTGCCCGGCGTCAATACGGG
ATAATACCGCGCCACATAGCAGAACTTTAAAAGTGCTCATCATTGGAAAACGTTCTTCGGGGCGAAAACT
CTCAAGGATCTTACCGCTGTTGAGATCCAGTTCGATGTAACCCACTCGTGCACCCAACTGATCTTCAGCA
TCTTTTACTTTCACCAGCGTTTCTGGGTGAGCAAAAACAGGAAGGCAAAATGCCGCAAAAAAGGGAATAA
GGGCGACACGGAAATGTTGAATACTCATACTCTTCCTTTTTCAATATTATTGAAGCATTTATCAGGGTTA
TTGTCTCATGAGCGGATACATATTTGAATGTATTTAGAAAAATAAACAAATAGGGGTTCCGCGCACATTT
CCCCGAAAAGTGCCACCTGACGTCGACGGATCGGGAGATCAACTTGTTTATTGCAGCTTATAATGGTTAC
AAATAAAGCAATAGCATCACAAATTTCACAAATAAAGCATTTTTTTCACTGCATTCTAGTTGTGGTTTGT
CCAAACTCATCAATGTATCTTATCATGTCTGGATCAACTGGATAACTCAAGCTAACCAAAATCATCCCAA
ACTTCCCACCCCATACCCTATTACCACTGCCAATTACCTGTGGTTTCATTTACTCTAAACCTGTGATTCC
TCTGAATTATTTTCATTTTAAAGAAATTGTATTTGTTAAATATGTACTACAAACTTAGTAGT
